Addgene plasmid #89448: GFP-Rab27B Q78L
Purpose: Expression of GFP-tagged human Rab27B Q78L in mammalian cells
Depositing lab: Wendy Westbroek. Publication: Effect of the secretory small GTPase Rab27B on breast cancer growth, invasion, and metastasis. Hendrix A, Maynard D, Pauwels P, Braems G, Denys H, Van den Broecke R, Lambert J, Van Belle S, Cocquyt V, Gespach C, Bracke M, Seabra MC, Gahl WA, De Wever O, Westbroek W. J Natl Cancer Inst. 2010 Jun 16;102(12):866-80. doi: 10.1093/jnci/djq153. Epub 2010 May 18. PubMed 20484105.
Backbone
  Vector backbone: peGFP-C1
  Backbone manufacturer: Clontech
  Backbone size w/o insert (bp): 4700
  Total vector size (bp): 5350
  Vector type: Mammalian Expression
  Selectable markers: Neomycin (select with G418)
Growth in bacteria
  Bacterial resistance: Kanamycin, 50 μg/mL
  Growth temperature: 37°C
  Growth strain: DH5alpha
  Copy number: High Copy
Gene/Insert
  Gene/Insert name: human Rab27B Q78L
  Species: H. sapiens (human)
  Insert size (bp): 650
  Mutation: Q78L
  GenBank ID: XM_017025913.1
  Entrez Gene: RAB27B (a.k.a. C25KG)
  Promoter: CMV
  Tag / fusion protein: eGFP (N terminal on backbone)
  Cloning method: Restriction Enzyme; 5′ cloning site KpnI (not destroyed); 3′ cloning site BamHI (not destroyed)
  Sequencing primers: 5′ CATGGTCCTGCTGGAGTTCGTG; 3′ GAAATTTGTGATGCTATTGC
Terms and licenses: Academic/Nonprofit Terms; Industry Terms: Not Available to Industry
How to cite: GFP-Rab27B Q78L was a gift from Wendy Westbroek (Addgene plasmid # 89448 ; http://n2t.net/addgene:89448 ; RRID:Addgene_89448)
