[The description below was written by a language model from this plasmid's Addgene catalogue record and pLannotate feature annotations shown in this document.]
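Description:
GFP-Rab27B Q78L is a mammalian expression plasmid built on the Clontech pEGFP-C1 backbone for producing human Rab27B carrying the Q78L substitution as a fusion to the C-terminus of EGFP. The catalogue lists a total size of about 5.35 kb, while the sequenced record is 5,425 nt. It replicates in E. coli from a high-copy ColE1/pUC-type origin and also carries an f1 phage origin. A single NeoR/KanR (Tn5 aminoglycoside phosphotransferase) gene serves both hosts: a bacterial bla-type promoter drives it for kanamycin selection in bacteria, and the adjacent SV40 enhancer/early promoter drives it for G418 selection of stably transfected mammalian cells, with the HSV TK polyadenylation signal terminating the transcript. The short large T antigen, ble and bGH poly(A) fragments in the annotation are partial matches to backbone sequence rather than functional elements.

The expression cassette consists of the human CMV immediate early enhancer and promoter, the EGFP coding sequence, a remnant of the multiple cloning site acting as a linker, the roughly 650 bp RAB27B open reading frame inserted between KpnI and BamHI sites that both remain intact, and the SV40 poly(A) signal. Rab27B is a small secretory GTPase that cycles between GTP-bound active and GDP-bound inactive states. Glutamine-to-leucine changes at this conserved position in Rab proteins are generally used to impair GTP hydrolysis and lock the protein in its active form, although the record itself gives only the mutation. The construct allows fluorescent tracking of the mutant protein in live or fixed cells, and the associated study concerns the role of Rab27B in breast cancer growth, invasion and metastasis.
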