Features (pLannotate 1.2.2; 15 found; start..end, strand, type, name):
     20..608     +  rep_origin     ori: high-copy-number ColE1/pMB1/pBR322/pUC origin of replication
    783..1086    +  enhancer       CMV enhancer: human cytomegalovirus immediate early enhancer
   1087..1290    +  promoter       CMV promoter: human cytomegalovirus (CMV) immediate early promoter
   1335..2051    +  CDS            EGFP: EGFP is a basic (constitutively fluorescent) green fluorescent protein published in 1996, derived from Aequorea victoria. It is reported to be a rapidly-maturing weak dimer with moderate acid sensitivity.
   2052..2102    +  misc_feature   MCS (fragment): multiple cloning site
   2118..2771    +  CDS            RAB27B: RB27B_HUMAN - Experimental evidence at protein level: Swiss-Prot protein existence level 1. Small GTPase which cycles between active GTP-bound and inactive GDP-bound states. In its active state, binds to a variety of effector proteins to regulate homeostasis of late endocytic pathway, including endosomal positioning, maturation and secretion (PubMed:30771381). Plays a role in NTRK2/TRKB axonal anterograde transport by facilitating the association of NTRK2/TRKB with KLC1 (PubMed:21775604). May be involved in targeting uroplakins to urothelial apical membranes (By similarity). From Homo sapiens
   2828..2912    +  CDS            large T antigen (fragment): large T antigen from SV40 (simian virus 40)
   2935..3056    +  polyA_signal   SV40 poly(A) signal: SV40 polyadenylation signal
   3090..3518    -  rep_origin     f1 ori (sequence partly withheld): f1 bacteriophage origin of replication; arrow indicates direction of (+) strand synthesis
   3545..3649    +  promoter       AmpR promoter: bla
   3651..4008    +  promoter       SV40 promoter: SV40 enhancer and early promoter
   4043..4837    +  CDS            NeoR/KanR: aminoglycoside phosphotransferase from Tn5; aph(3')-II (or nptII); confers resistance to neomycin, kanamycin, and G418 (Geneticin®)
   4858..5010    +  CDS            ble (fragment): BLE_KLEPN - Experimental evidence at protein level: Swiss-Prot protein existence level 1. Binding protein with a strong affinity to the bleomycin family of antibiotics. Binds to CL990; an antimitotic-antibiotic compound. From Klebsiella pneumoniae.
   5069..5116    +  polyA_signal   HSV TK poly(A) signal: herpes simplex virus thymidine kinase polyadenylation signal (Cole and Stacy, 1985)
   5207..5223    -  polyA_signal   bGH poly(A) signal (fragment): bovine growth hormone polyadenylation signal
>Addgene plasmid #89448 | GFP-Rab27B Q78L | addgene full sequence | sequence record 176864 | Addgene NGS Result
AAAAGATCAAAGGATCTTCTTGAGATCCTTTTTTTCTGCGCGTAATCTGCTGCTTGCAAACAAAAAAACC
ACCGCTACCAGCGGTGGTTTGTTTGCCGGATCAAGAGCTACCAACTCTTTTTCCGAAGGTAACTGGCTTC
AGCAGAGCGCAGATACCAAATACTGTTCTTCTAGTGTAGCCGTAGTTAGGCCACCACTTCAAGAACTCTG
TAGCACCGCCTACATACCTCGCTCTGCTAATCCTGTTACCAGTGGCTGCTGCCAGTGGCGATAAGTCGTG
TCTTACCGGGTTGGACTCAAGACGATAGTTACCGGATAAGGCGCAGCGGTCGGGCTGAACGGGGGGTTCG
TGCACACAGCCCAGCTTGGAGCGAACGACCTACACCGAACTGAGATACCTACAGCGTGAGCTATGAGAAA
GCGCCACGCTTCCCGAAGGGAGAAAGGCGGACAGGTATCCGGTAAGCGGCAGGGTCGGAACAGGAGAGCG
CACGAGGGAGCTTCCAGGGGGAAACGCCTGGTATCTTTATAGTCCTGTCGGGTTTCGCCACCTCTGACTT
GAGCGTCGATTTTTGTGATGCTCGTCAGGGGGGCGGAGCCTATGGAAAAACGCCAGCAACGCGGCCTTTT
TACGGTTCCTGGCCTTTTGCTGGCCTTTTGCTCACATGTTCTTTCCTGCGTTATCCCCTGATTCTGTGGA
TAACCGTATTACCGCCATGCATTAGTTATTAATAGTAATCAATTACGGGGTCATTAGTTCATAGCCCATA
TATGGAGTTCCGCGTTACATAACTTACGGTAAATGGCCCGCCTGGCTGACCGCCCAACGACCCCCGCCCA
TTGACGTCAATAATGACGTATGTTCCCATAGTAACGCCAATAGGGACTTTCCATTGACGTCAATGGGTGG
AGTATTTACGGTAAACTGCCCACTTGGCAGTACATCAAGTGTATCATATGCCAAGTACGCCCCCTATTGA
CGTCAATGACGGTAAATGGCCCGCCTGGCATTATGCCCAGTACATGACCTTATGGGACTTTCCTACTTGG
CAGTACATCTACGTATTAGTCATCGCTATTACCATGGTGATGCGGTTTTGGCAGTACATCAATGGGCGTG
GATAGCGGTTTGACTCACGGGGATTTCCAAGTCTCCACCCCATTGACGTCAATGGGAGTTTGTTTTGGCA
CCAAAATCAACGGGACTTTCCAAAATGTCGTAACAACTCCGCCCCATTGACGCAAATGGGCGGTAGGCGT
GTACGGTGGGAGGTCTATATAAGCAGAGCTGGTTTAGTGAACCGTCAGATCCGCTAGCGCTACCGGTCGC
CACCATGGTGAGCAAGGGCGAGGAGCTGTTCACCGGGGTGGTGCCCATCCTGGTCGAGCTGGACGGCGAC
GTAAACGGCCACAAGTTCAGCGTGTCCGGCGAGGGCGAGGGCGATGCCACCTACGGCAAGCTGACCCTGA
AGTTCATCTGCACCACCGGCAAGCTGCCCGTGCCCTGGCCCACCCTCGTGACCACCCTGACCTACGGCGT
GCAGTGCTTCAGCCGCTACCCCGACCACATGAAGCAGCACGACTTCTTCAAGTCCGCCATGCCCGAAGGC
TACGTCCAGGAGCGCACCATCTTCTTCAAGGACGACGGCAACTACAAGACCCGCGCCGAGGTGAAGTTCG
AGGGCGACACCCTGGTGAACCGCATCGAGCTGAAGGGCATCGACTTCAAGGAGGACGGCAACATCCTGGG
GCACAAGCTGGAGTACAACTACAACAGCCACAACGTCTATATCATGGCCGACAAGCAGAAGAACGGCATC
AAGGTGAACTTCAAGATCCGCCACAACATCGAGGACGGCAGCGTGCAGCTCGCCGACCACTACCAGCAGA
ACACCCCCATCGGCGACGGCCCCGTGCTGCTGCCCGACAACCACTACCTGAGCACCCAGTCCGCCCTGAG
CAAAGACCCCAACGAGAAGCGCGATCACATGGTCCTGCTGGAGTTCGTGACCGCCGCCGGGATCACTCTC
GGCATGGACGAGCTGTACAAGTCCGGACTCAGATCTCGAGCTCAAGCTTCGAATTCTGCAGTCGACGGTA
CCACCAAGACCATCACTATGACCGATGGAGACTATGATTATCTGATCAAACTCCTGGCCCTCGGGGATTC
AGGGGTGGGGAAGACAACATTTCTTTATAGATACACAGATAATAAATTCAATCCCAAATTCATCACTACA
GTAGGAATAGACTTTCGGGAAAAACGTGTGGTTTATAATGCACAAGGACCGAATGGATCTTCAGGGAAAG
CATTTAAAGTGCATCTTCAGCTTTGGGACACTGCGGGACTAGAGCGGTTCCGGAGTCTCACCACTGCATT
TTTCAGAGACGCCATGGGCTTCTTATTAATGTTTGACCTCACCAGTCAACAGAGCTTCTTAAATGTCAGA
AACTGGATGAGCCAACTGCAAGCAAATGCTTATTGTGAAAATCCAGATATAGTATTAATTGGCAACAAGG
CAGACCTACCAGATCAGAGGGAAGTCAATGAACGGCAAGCTCGGGAACTGGCTGACAAATATGGCATACC
ATATTTTGAAACAAGTGCAGCAACTGGACAGAATGTGGAGAAAGCTGTAGAAACCCTTTTGGACTTAATC
ATGAAGCGAATGGAACAGTGTGTGGAGAAGACACAAATCCCTGATACTGTCAATGGTGGAAATTCTGGAA
ACTTGGATGGGGAAAAGCCACCAGAGAAGAAATGTATCTGCTAGACTCTACATAGAAACTGAACATCAAG
AACCCGGATCCACCGGATCTAGATAACTGATCATAATCAGCCATACCACATTTGTAGAGGTTTTACTTGC
TTTAAAAAACCTCCCACACCTCCCCCTGAACCTGAAACATAAAATGAATGCAATTGTTGTTGTTAACTTG
TTTATTGCAGCTTATAATGGTTACAAATAAAGCAATAGCATCACAAATTTCACAAATAAAGCATTTTTTT
CACTGCATTCTAGTTGTGGTTTGTCCAAACTCATCAATGTATCTTAACGCGTAAATTGTAAGCGTTAATA
TTTTGTTAAAATTCGCGTTAAATTTTTGTTAAATCAGCTCATTTTTTAACCAATAGGCCGAAATCGGCAA
AATCCCTTATAAATCAAAAGAATAGACCGAGATAGGGT
[37 nt withheld, positions 3189-3225]
AAAGAACGTGGACTCCAACGTCAAAGG
[49 nt withheld, positions 3253-3301]
T
[91 nt withheld, positions 3303-3393]
G
[124 nt withheld, positions 3395-3518]
CAGGTGGCACTTTTCGGGGAAATGTGCGCGGAACCCCTATTTGTTTATTTTTCTAAATACATTCAAATAT
GTATCCGCTCATGAGACAATAACCCTGATAAATGCTTCAATAATATTGAAAAAGGAAGAGTCCTGAGGCG
GAAAGAACCAGCTGTGGAATGTGTGTCAGTTAGGGTGTGGAAAGTCCCCAGGCTCCCCAGCAGGCAGAAG
TATGCAAAGCATGCATCTCAATTAGTCAGCAACCAGGTGTGGAAAGTCCCCAGGCTCCCCAGCAGGCAGA
AGTATGCAAAGCATGCATCTCAATTAGTCAGCAACCATAGTCCCGCCCCTAACTCCGCCCATCCCGCCCC
TAACTCCGCCCAGTTCCGCCCATTCTCCGCCCCATGGCTGACTAATTTTTTTTATTTATGCAGAGGCCGA
GGCCGCCTCGGCCTCTGAGCTATTCCAGAAGTAGTGAGGAGGCTTTTTTGGAGGCCTAGGCTTTTGCAAA
GATCGATCAAGAGACAGGATGAGGATCGTTTCGCATGATTGAACAAGATGGATTGCACGCAGGTTCTCCG
GCCGCTTGGGTGGAGAGGCTATTCGGCTATGACTGGGCACAACAGACAATCGGCTGCTCTGATGCCGCCG
TGTTCCGGCTGTCAGCGCAGGGGCGCCCGGTTCTTTTTGTCAAGACCGACCTGTCCGGTGCCCTGAATGA
ACTGCAAGACGAGGCAGCGCGGCTATCGTGGCTGGCCACGACGGGCGTTCCTTGCGCAGCTGTGCTCGAC
GTTGTCACTGAAGCGGGAAGGGACTGGCTGCTATTGGGCGAAGTGCCGGGGCAGGATCTCCTGTCATCTC
ACCTTGCTCCTGCCGAGAAAGTATCCATCATGGCTGATGCAATGCGGCGGCTGCATACGCTTGATCCGGC
TACCTGCCCATTCGACCACCAAGCGAAACATCGCATCGAGCGAGCACGTACTCGGATGGAAGCCGGTCTT
GTCGATCAGGATGATCTGGACGAAGAGCATCAGGGGCTCGCGCCAGCCGAACTGTTCGCCAGGCTCAAGG
CGAGCATGCCCGACGGCGAGGATCTCGTCGTGACCCATGGCGATGCCTGCTTGCCGAATATCATGGTGGA
AAATGGCCGCTTTTCTGGATTCATCGACTGTGGCCGGCTGGGTGTGGCGGACCGCTATCAGGACATAGCG
TTGGCTACCCGTGATATTGCTGAAGAGCTTGGCGGCGAATGGGCTGACCGCTTCCTCGTGCTTTACGGTA
TCGCCGCTCCCGATTCGCAGCGCATCGCCTTCTATCGCCTTCTTGACGAGTTCTTCTGAGCGGGACTCTG
GGGTTCGAAATGACCGACCAAGCGACGCCCAACCTGCCATCACGAGATTTCGATTCCACCGCCGCCTTCT
ATGAAAGGTTGGGCTTCGGAATCGTTTTCCGGGACGCCGGCTGGATGATCCTCCAGCGCGGGGATCTCAT
GCTGGAGTTCTTCGCCCACCCTAGGGGGAGGCTAACTGAAACACGGAAGGAGACAATACCGGAAGGAACC
CGCGCTATGACGGCAATAAAAAGACAGAATAAAACGCACGGTGTTGGGTCGTTTGTTCATAAACGCGGGG
TTCGGTCCCAGGGCTGGCACTCTGTCGATACCCCACCGAGACCCCATTGGGGCCAATACGCCCGCGTTTC
TTCCTTTTCCCCACCCCACCCCCCAAGTTCGGGTGAAGGCCCAGGGCTCGCAGCCAACGTCGGGGCGGCA
GGCCCTGCCATAGCCTCAGGTTACTCATATATACTTTAGATTGATTTAAAACTTCATTTTTAATTTAAAA
GGATCTAGGTGAAGATCCTTTTTGATAATCTCATGACCAAAATCCCTTAACGTGAGTTTTCGTTCCACTG
AGCGTCAGACCCCGTAG
