>Addgene plasmid #89448 | GFP-Rab27B Q78L | depositor partial sequence | sequence record 173281 | peGFP-C1 (MCS) and full-lenght human Rab27B Q78L
AATTCTGCAGTCGACGGTACCACCAAGACCATCACTATGACCGATGGAGACTATGATTATCTGATCAAAC
TCCTGGCCCTCGGGGATTCAGGGGTGGGGAAGACAACATTTCTTTATAGATACACAGATAATAAATTCAA
TCCCAAATTCATCACTACAGTAGGAATAGACTTTCGGGAAAAACGTGTGGTTTATAATGCACAAGGACCG
AATGGATCTTCAGGGAAAGCATTTAAAGTGCATCTTCAGCTTTGGGACACTGCGGGACTAGAGCGGTTCC
GGAGTCTCACCACTGCATTTTTCAGAGACGCCATGGGCTTCTTATTAATGTTTGACCTCACCAGTCAACA
GAGCTTCTTAAATGTCAGAAACTGGATGAGCCAACTGCAAGCAAATGCTTATTGTGAAAATCCAGATATA
GTATTAATTGGCAACAAGGCAGACCTACCAGATCAGAGGGAAGTCAATGAACGGCAAGCTCGGGAACTGG
CTGACAAATATGGCATACCATATTTTGAAACAAGTGCAGCAACTGGACAGAATGTGGAGAAAGCTGTAGA
AACCCTTTTGGACTTAATCATGAAGCGAATGGAACAGTGTGTGGAGAAGACACAAATCCCTGATACTGTC
AATGGTGGAAATTCTGGAAACTTGGATGGGGAAAAGCCACCAGAGAAGAAATGTATCTGCTAGACTCTAC
ATAGAAACTGAACATCAAGAACCCGGATCCACCGGATCTAGATAACTGATCA
